Addgene plasmid #206463: pAc5.1-PH-mCherry-Oskar 388-606 (OSK domain) (HK75)
Purpose: Oskar 388-606 expression in Schneider cells for imaging
Depositing lab: Mandy Jeske. Depositing organization: Universitaet Heidelberg. Publication: ReLo is a simple and rapid colocalization assay to identify and characterize direct protein-protein interactions. Salgania HK, Metz J, Jeske M. Nat Commun. 2024 Apr 3;15(1):2875. doi: 10.1038/s41467-024-47233-4. PubMed 38570497.
Backbone
  Vector backbone: HK049-pAc5.1 PH mcherry FspAI
  Vector type: Insect Expression
Growth in bacteria
  Bacterial resistance: Ampicillin, 100 μg/mL
  Growth temperature: 37°C
  Growth strain: DH5alpha
  Copy number: High Copy
Gene/Insert
  Gene/Insert name: Oskar 388-606
  Species: D. melanogaster (fly)
  Entrez Gene: osk (a.k.a. Dmel_CG10901, CG10901, Dm-osk, Dmel\CG10901, OSK, Osk, Oskar, norka)
  Tag / fusion protein: PH mcherry (N terminal on insert)
  Cloning method: Restriction Enzyme; 5′ cloning site Unknown (unknown if destroyed)
Terms and licenses: Academic/Nonprofit Terms; Industry Terms: Not Available to Industry
Depositor comments: Please visit https://www.biorxiv.org/content/10.1101/2022.03.04.482790v2 for bioRxiv preprint.
How to cite: pAc5.1-PH-mCherry-Oskar 388-606 (OSK domain) (HK75) was a gift from Mandy Jeske (Addgene plasmid # 206463 ; http://n2t.net/addgene:206463 ; RRID:Addgene_206463)
