[The description below was written by a language model from this plasmid's Addgene catalogue record and pLannotate feature annotations shown in this document.]
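Description:
pAc5.1-PH-mCherry-Oskar 388-606 (OSK domain) (HK75) is an insect expression plasmid built on a pAc5.1-derived backbone that already carries a PH-mCherry module, intended for transfection into Drosophila Schneider cells. It is propagated in E. coli through a high-copy ColE1/pUC-type origin and selected with ampicillin via the β-lactamase gene and its own promoter. No marker for selection in insect cells is annotated, which fits transient expression. Short fragments annotated as tetracycline resistance and SV40 large T antigen appear to be non-functional backbone remnants.

Expression is driven by the constitutive Drosophila actin 5C (Ac5) promoter and terminated by an SV40 polyadenylation signal. The open reading frame fuses three parts in order. The first is a fragment of rat phospholipase C delta 1 corresponding to its pleckstrin homology (PH) domain, which binds phosphatidylinositol 4,5-bisphosphate and so anchors the fusion at the plasma membrane. It is followed by the red fluorescent protein mCherry and then by residues 388-606 of Drosophila melanogaster Oskar, the C-terminal OSK domain of this germ plasm organiser. A V5 epitope from the backbone lies downstream of the insert, but the record does not state whether it is translated in frame with the fusion.

The stated purpose is imaging of the Oskar fragment in Schneider cells, and the associated publication describes a colocalization assay for detecting direct protein-protein interactions. In such a design, a membrane-tethered red bait can reveal binding by relocalizing a differently labelled partner. The depositor's sequence and the repository's sequencing result differ slightly in length (7,148 versus 7,130 nt) but carry the same features in the same order.
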