Features (pLannotate 1.2.2; 11 found; start..end, strand, type, name):
     56..2568    +  promoter       Ac5 promoter: Drosophila melanogaster actin 5C promoter
   2588..2980    +  CDS            Plcd1 (fragment): PLCD1_RAT - Experimental evidence at protein level: Swiss-Prot protein existence level 1. The production of the second messenger molecules diacylglycerol (DAG) and inositol 1,4,5-trisphosphate (IP3) is mediated by activated phosphatidylinositol-specific phospholipase C enzymes (PubMed:16000311). Essential for trophoblast and placental development (By similarity). Binds phosphatidylinositol 4,5-bisphosphate (By similarity). From Rattus norvegicus (Rat).
   2987..3694    +  CDS            mCherry: mCherry is a basic (constitutively fluorescent) red fluorescent protein published in 2004, derived from Discosoma sp.. It is reported to be a very rapidly-maturing monomer with low acid sensitivity.
   3719..4375    +  CDS            osk (fragment): OSKA_DROME - Experimental evidence at protein level: Swiss-Prot protein existence level 1. Organizes the germ plasm and directs localization of the posterior determinant nanos. Oskar protein is required to keep nos RNA and staufen protein at the posterior pole. From Drosophila melanogaster (Fruit fly).
   4433..4474    +  CDS            V5 tag: epitope tag from simian virus 5
   4574..4708    -  polyA_signal   SV40 poly(A) signal: SV40 polyadenylation signal
   4731..4815    -  CDS            large T antigen (fragment): large T antigen from SV40 (simian virus 40)
   4816..5286    +  CDS            TcR (fragment): tetracycline efflux protein; tet; confers resistance to tetracycline
   5330..5918    -  rep_origin     ori: high-copy-number ColE1/pMB1/pBR322/pUC origin of replication
   6089..6949    -  CDS            AmpR: β-lactamase; bla; confers resistance to ampicillin, carbenicillin, and related antibiotics
   6950..7054    -  promoter       AmpR promoter: bla
>Addgene plasmid #206463 | pAc5.1-PH-mCherry-Oskar 388-606 (OSK domain) (HK75) | depositor full sequence | sequence record 401743 | Full Sequence
CTTCAAGGAATTAATTCTATATTCTAAAAACACAAATGATACTTCTAAAAAAAATCATGAATGGCATCAA
CTCTGAATCAAATCTTTGCAGATGCACCTACTTCTCATTTCCACTGTCACATCATTTTTCCAGATCTCGC
TGCCTGTTATGTGGCCCACAAACCAAGACACGTTTTATGGCCATTAAAGCTGGCTGATCGTCGCCAAACA
CCAAATACATATCAATATGTACATTCGAGAAAGAAGCGATCAAAGAAGCGTCTTCGGGCGAGTAGGAGAA
TGCGGAGGAGAAGGAGAACGAGCTGATCTAGTATCTCTCCACAATCCAATGCCAACTGACCAACTGGCCA
TATTCGGAGCAATTTGAAGCCAATTTCCATCGCCTGGCGATCGCTCCATTCTTGGCTATATGTTTTTCAC
CGTTCCCGGGGCCATTTTCAAAGACTCGTCGGTAAGATAAGATTGTGTCACTCGCTGTCTCTCTTCATTT
GTCGAAGAATGCTGAGGAATTTCGCGATGACGTCGGCGAGTATTTTGAAGAATGAGAATAATTTGTATTT
ATACGAAAATCAGTTAGTGGAATTTTCTACAAAAACATGTTATCTATAGATAATTTTGTTGCAAAATATG
TTGACTATGACAAAGATTGTATGTATATACCTTTAATGTATTCTCATTTTCTTATGTATTTATAATGGCA
ATGATGATACTGATGATATTTTAAGATGATGCCAGACCACAGGCTGATTTCTGCGTCTTTTGCCGAACGC
AGTGCATGTGCGGTTGTTGTTTTTTGGAATAGTTTCAATTTTCGGACTGTCCGCTTTGATTTCAGTTTCT
TGGCTTATTCAAAAAGCAAAGTAAAGCCAAAAAAGCGAGATGGCAATACCAAATGCGGCAAAACGGTAGT
GGAAGGAAAGGGGTGCGGGGCAGCGGAAGGAAGGGTGGGGCGGGGCGTGGCGGGGTCTGTGGCTGGGCGC
GACGTCACCGACGTTGGAGCCACTCCTTTGACCATGTGTGCGTGTGTGTATTATTCGTGTCTCGCCACTC
GCCGGTTGTTTTTTTCTTTTTATCTCGCTCTCTCTAGCGCCATCTCGTACGCATGCTCAACGCACCGCAT
GTTGCCGTGTCCTTTATGCGTCATTTTGGCTCGAAATAGGCAATTATTTAAACAAAGATTAGTCAACGAA
AACGCTAAAATAAATAAGTCTACAATATGGTTACTTATTGCCATGTGTGTGCAGCCAACGATAGCAACAA
AAGCAACAACACAGTGGCTTTCCCTCTTTCACTTTTTGTTTGCAAGCGCGTGCGAGCAAGACGGCACGAC
CGGCAAACGCAATTACGCTGACAAAGAGCAGACGAAGTTTTGGCCGAAAAACATCAAGGCGCCTGATACG
AATGCATTTGCAATAACAATTGCGATATTTAATATTGTTTATGAAGCTGTTTGACTTCAAAACACACAAA
AAAAAAAATAAAACAAATTATTTGAAAGAGAATTAGGAATCGGACAGCTTATCGTTACGGGCTAACAGCA
CACCGAGACGAAATAGCTTACCTGACGTCACAGCCTCTGGAAGAACTGCCGCCAAGCAGAGAGAGAGAGA
AAAAGAGGGAGAGCAGCTTAGACCGCATGTGCTTGTGTGTGAGGCGTCTCTCTCTTCGTCTCCTGTTTGC
GCAAACGCATAGACTGCACTGAGAAAATCGATTACCTATTTTTTATGAATGAATATTTGCACTATTACTA
TTCAAAACTATTAAGATAGCAATCACATTCAATAGCCAAATACTATACCACCTGAGCGATGCAACGAAAT
GATCAATTTGAGCAAAAATGCTGCATATTTAGGACGGCATCATTATAGAAATGCTTCTTGCTGTGTACTT
TTCTCTCGTCTGGCAGCTGTTTCGCCGTTATTGTTAAAACCGGCTTAAGTTAGGTGTGTTTTCTACGACT
AGTGATGCCCCTACTAGAAGATGTGTGTTGCACAAATGTCCCTGAATAACCAATTTGAAGTGCAGATAGC
AGTAAACGTAAGCTAATATGAATATTATTTAACTGTAATGTTTTAATATCGCTGGACATTACTAATAAAC
CCACTATAAACACATGTACATATGTATGTTTTGGCATACAATGAGTAGTTGGGGAAAAAATGTGTAAAAG
CACCGTGACCATCACAGCATAAAGATAACCAGCTGAAGTATCGAATATGAGTAACCCCCAAATTGAATCA
CATGCCGCAACTGATAGGACCCATGGAAGTACACTCTTCATGGCGATATACAAGACACACACAAGCACGA
ACACCCAGTTGCGGAGGAAATTCTCCGTAAATGAAAACCCAATCGGCGAACAATTCATACCCATATATGG
TAAAAGTTTTGAACGCGACTTGAGAGCGGAGAGCATTGCGGCTGATAAGGTTTTAGCGCTAAGCGGGCTT
TATAAAACGGGCTGCGGGACCAGTTTTCATATCACTACCGTTTGAGTTCTTGTGCTGTGTGGATACTCCT
CCCGACACAAAGCCGCTCCATCAGCCAGCAGTCGTCTAATCCAGAGACCCCGGATCGGGGTACCAACATG
CACGGTCTCCAGGATGATCCAGATCTGCAGGCTCTGCTGAAAGGTTCTCAGCTCCTCAAAGTCAAAAGCA
GCTCCTGGCGTCGTGAACGCTTCTACAAACTGCAGGAGGACTGCAAAACCATCTGGCAGGAATCCCGTAA
AGTAATGCGCTCCCCAGAGTCTCAGCTCTTCAGCATTGAGGACATTCAGGAGGTACGTATGGGTCACCGT
ACCGAAGGTCTGGAGAAATTCGCTCGCGATATCCCAGAAGATCGCTGCTTCTCTATCGTCTTCAAAGACC
AGCGCAACACCCTGGATCTGATTGCTCCATCTCCAGCAGATGCTCAGCACTGGGTTCAGGGTCTCCGCAA
AATCATTCACCACTCCGGTTCTATGGACCAGCGTCAGAAAGGTACCATGGTGAGCAAGGGCGAGGAGGAT
AACATGGCCATCATCAAGGAGTTCATGCGCTTCAAGGTGCACATGGAGGGCTCCGTGAACGGCCACGAGT
TCGAGATCGAGGGCGAGGGCGAGGGCCGCCCCTACGAGGGCACCCAGACCGCCAAGCTGAAGGTGACCAA
GGGTGGCCCCCTGCCCTTCGCCTGGGACATCCTGTCCCCTCAGTTCATGTACGGCTCCAAGGCCTACGTG
AAGCACCCCGCCGACATCCCCGACTACTTGAAGCTGTCCTTCCCCGAGGGCTTCAAGTGGGAGCGCGTGA
TGAACTTCGAGGACGGCGGCGTGGTGACCGTGACCCAGGACTCCTCCCTGCAGGACGGCGAGTTCATCTA
CAAGGTGAAGCTGCGCGGCACCAACTTCCCCTCCGACGGCCCCGTAATGCAGAAGAAGACCATGGGCTGG
GAGGCCTCCTCCGAGCGGATGTACCCCGAGGACGGCGCCCTGAAGGGCGAGATCAAGCAGAGGCTGAAGC
TGAAGGACGGCGGCCACTACGACGCTGAGGTCAAGACCACCTACAAGGCCAAGAAGCCCGTGCAGCTGCC
CGGCGCCTACAACGTCAACATCAAGTTGGACATCACCTCCCACAACGAGGACTACACCATCGTGGAACAG
TACGAACGCGCCGAGGGCCGCCACTCCACCGGCGGCATGGACGAGCTGTACAAGCCAAGCTTGAATTCTG
CAACGTGCAAGAGACGCCACGAAATGACGCCCACGCCAACGATTTTAACCAGTGGAACCTACAACGATTC
TCTGCTGACGATTAACTCGGATTACGATGCCTATCTGCTGGACTTTCCGCTTATGGGCGATGATTTTATG
CTATATCTCGCCCGAATGGAGCTAAAATGCCGATTTAGGCGTCACGAACGCGTCCTGCAGTCAGGACTTT
GTGTATCCGGACTGACGATCAATGGCGCCCGAAATCGTTTAAAAAGAGTCCAATTACCCGAGGGTACTCA
GATCATCGTCAATATCGGATCGGTGGACATTATGCGCGGCAAGCCTTTGGTTCAGATCGAGCACGATTTT
CGGCTACTGATCAAGGAGATGCACAATATGCGATTGGTGCCGATTCTAACAAATCTTGCACCGCTGGGCA
ACTATTGTCACGATAAGGTATTATGTGACAAAATCTACCGATTCAACAAGTTTATCCGAAGCGAATGCTG
TCACCTAAAGGTCATCGACATACACTCCTGTCTAATCAACGAAAGGGGCGTGGTGCGATTTGATTGCTTT
CAGGCCTCACCACGCCAAGTCACCGGTTCCAAGGAACCCTATCTGTTCTGGAACAAAATCGGTCGGCAGC
GCGTACTGCAAGTTATTGAAACGAGTCTGGAGTATGCATGAGATATCCAGCACAGTGGCGGCCGCTCGAG
TCTAGAGGGCCCGCGGTTCGAAGGTAAGCCTATCCCTAACCCTCTCCTCGGTCTCGATTCTACGCGTACC
GGTCATCATCACCATCACCATTGAGTTTAAACCCGCTGATCAGCCTCGACTGTGCCTTCTAAGGCCTGAG
CTCGCTGATCAGCCTCGATCGAGGATCCAGACATGATAAGATACATTGATGAGTTTGGACAAACCACAAC
TAGAATGCAGTGAAAAAAATGCTTTATTTGTGAAATTTGTGATGCTATTGCTTTATTTGTAACCATTATA
AGCTGCAATAAACAAGTTAACAACAACAATTGCATTCATTTTATGTTTCAGGTTCAGGGGGAGGTGTGGG
AGGTTTTTTAAAGCAAGTAAAACCTCTACAAATGTGGTATGGCTGATTATGATCAGTCGACCGATGCCCT
TGAGAGCCTTCAACCCAGTCAGCTCCTTCCGGTGGGCGCGGGGCATGACTATCGTCGCCGCACTTATGAC
TGTCTTCTTTATCATGCAACTCGTAGGACAGGTGCCGGCAGCGCTCTGGGTCATTTTCGGCGAGGACCGC
TTTCGCTGGAGCGCGACGATGATCGGCCTGTCGCTTGCGGTATTCGGAATCTTGCACGCCCTCGCTCAAG
CCTTCGTCACTGGTCCCGCCACCAAACGTTTCGGCGAGAAGCAGGCCATTATCGCCGGCATGGCGGCCGA
CGCGCTGGGCTACGTCTTGCTGGCGTTCGCGACGCGAGGCTGGATGGCCTTCCCCATTATGATTCTTCTC
GCTTCCGGCGGCATCGGGATGCCCGCGTTGCAGGCCATGCTGTCCAGGCAGGTAGATGACGACCATCAGG
GACAGCTTCAAGGATCGCTCGCGGCTCTTACCAGCCAGCAAAAGGCCAGGAACCGTAAAAAGGCCGCGTT
GCTGGCGTTTTTCCATAGGCTCCGCCCCCCTGACGAGCATCACAAAAATCGACGCTCAAGTCAGAGGTGG
CGAAACCCGACAGGACTATAAAGATACCAGGCGTTTCCCCCTGGAAGCTCCCTCGTGCGCTCTCCTGTTC
CGACCCTGCCGCTTACCGGATACCTGTCCGCCTTTCTCCCTTCGGGAAGCGTGGCGCTTTCTCAATGCTC
ACGCTGTAGGTATCTCAGTTCGGTGTAGGTCGTTCGCTCCAAGCTGGGCTGTGTGCACGAACCCCCCGTT
CAGCCCGACCGCTGCGCCTTATCCGGTAACTATCGTCTTGAGTCCAACCCGGTAAGACACGACTTATCGC
CACTGGCAGCAGCCACTGGTAACAGGATTAGCAGAGCGAGGTATGTAGGCGGTGCTACAGAGTTCTTGAA
GTGGTGGCCTAACTACGGCTACACTAGAAGGACAGTATTTGGTATCTGCGCTCTGCTGAAGCCAGTTACC
TTCGGAAAAAGAGTTGGTAGCTCTTGATCCGGCAAACAAACCACCGCTGGTAGCGGTGGTTTTTTTGTTT
GCAAGCAGCAGATTACGCGCAGAAAAAAAGGATCTCAAGAAGATCCTTTGATCTTTTCTACGGGGTCTGA
CGCTCAGTGGAACGAAAACTCACGTTAAGGGATTTTGGTCATGAGATTATCAAAAAGGATCTTCACCTAG
ATCCTTTTAAATTAAAAATGAAGTTTTAAATCAATCTAAAGTATATATGAGTAAACTTGGTCTGACAGTT
ACCAATGCTTAATCAGTGAGGCACCTATCTCAGCGATCTGTCTATTTCGTTCATCCATAGTTGCCTGACT
CCCCGTCGTGTAGATAACTACGATACGGGAGGGCTTACCATCTGGCCCCAGTGCTGCAATGATACCGCGA
GACCCACGCTCACCGGCTCCAGATTTATCAGCAATAAACCAGCCAGCCGGAAGGGCCGAGCGCAGAAGTG
GTCCTGCAACTTTATCCGCCTCCATCCAGTCTATTAATTGTTGCCGGGAAGCTAGAGTAAGTAGTTCGCC
AGTTAATAGTTTGCGCAACGTTGTTGCCATTGCTGCAGGCATCGTGGTGTCACGCTCGTCGTTTGGTATG
GCTTCATTCAGCTCCGGTTCCCAACGATCAAGGCGAGTTACATGATCCCCCATGTTGTGCAAAAAAGCGG
TTAGCTCCTTCGGTCCTCCGATCGTTGTCAGAAGTAAGTTGGCCGCAGTGTTATCACTCATGGTTATGGC
AGCACTGCATAATTCTCTTACTGTCATGCCATCCGTAAGATGCTTTTCTGTGACTGGTGAGTACTCAACC
AAGTCATTCTGAGAATAGTGTATGCGGCGACCGAGTTGCTCTTGCCCGGCGTCAACACGGGATAATACCG
CGCCACATAGCAGAACTTTAAAAGTGCTCATCATTGGAAAACGTTCTTCGGGGCGAAAACTCTCAAGGAT
CTTACCGCTGTTGAGATCCAGTTCGATGTAACCCACTCGTGCACCCAACTGATCTTCAGCATCTTTTACT
TTCACCAGCGTTTCTGGGTGAGCAAAAACAGGAAGGCAAAATGCCGCAAAAAAGGGAATAAGGGCGACAC
GGAAATGTTGAATACTCATACTCTTCCTTTTTCAATATTATTGAAGCATTTATCAGGGTTATTGTCTCAT
GAGCGGATACATATTTGAATGTATTTAGAAAAATAAACAAATAGGGGTTCCGCGCACATTTCCCCGAAAA
GTGCCACCTGACGTCTAAGAAACCATTATTATCATGACATTAACCTATAAAAATAGGCGTATCACGAGGC
CCTTTCGT
