Features (pLannotate 1.2.2; 11 found; start..end, strand, type, name):
     56..2565    +  promoter       Ac5 promoter: Drosophila melanogaster actin 5C promoter
   2585..2977    +  CDS            Plcd1 (fragment): PLCD1_RAT - Experimental evidence at protein level: Swiss-Prot protein existence level 1. The production of the second messenger molecules diacylglycerol (DAG) and inositol 1,4,5-trisphosphate (IP3) is mediated by activated phosphatidylinositol-specific phospholipase C enzymes (PubMed:16000311). Essential for trophoblast and placental development (By similarity). Binds phosphatidylinositol 4,5-bisphosphate (By similarity). From Rattus norvegicus (Rat).
   2984..3691    +  CDS            mCherry: mCherry is a basic (constitutively fluorescent) red fluorescent protein published in 2004, derived from Discosoma sp.. It is reported to be a very rapidly-maturing monomer with low acid sensitivity.
   3701..4375    +  CDS            osk (fragment): OSKA_DROME - Experimental evidence at protein level: Swiss-Prot protein existence level 1. Organizes the germ plasm and directs localization of the posterior determinant nanos. Oskar protein is required to keep nos RNA and staufen protein at the posterior pole. From Drosophila melanogaster (Fruit fly).
   4436..4477    +  CDS            V5 tag: epitope tag from simian virus 5
   4577..4711    -  polyA_signal   SV40 poly(A) signal: SV40 polyadenylation signal
   4734..4818    -  CDS            large T antigen (fragment): large T antigen from SV40 (simian virus 40)
   4819..5266    +  CDS            TcR (fragment): tetracycline efflux protein; tet; confers resistance to tetracycline
   5312..5900    -  rep_origin     ori: high-copy-number ColE1/pMB1/pBR322/pUC origin of replication
   6071..6931    -  CDS            AmpR: β-lactamase; bla; confers resistance to ampicillin, carbenicillin, and related antibiotics
   6932..7036    -  promoter       AmpR promoter: bla
>Addgene plasmid #206463 | pAc5.1-PH-mCherry-Oskar 388-606 (OSK domain) (HK75) | addgene full sequence | sequence record 407954 | Addgene NGS Result
CTTCAAGAATTAATTCTATATTCTAAAAACACAAATGATACTTCTAAAAAAAAATCATGAATGGCATCAA
CTCTGAATCAAATCTTTGCAGATGCACCTACTTCTCATTTCCACTGTCACATCATTTTTCCAGATCTCGC
TGCCTGTTATGTGGCCCACAAACCAAGACACGTTTTATGGCCATTAAAGCTGGCTGATCGTCGCCAAACA
CCAAATACATAATGAATATGTACACATTCGAGAAAGAAGCGATCAAAGAAGCGTCTTCGGGCGGAGTAGG
AGAATGCGGAGGAGAAGGAGAACGAGCTGATCTAGTATCTCTCCACAATCCAATGCCAACTGACCAACTG
GCCATATTCGGAGCAATTTGAAGCCAATTTCCATCGCCTGGCGATCGCTCCATTCTTGGCTATATGTTTT
TCACCGTTACCCGGGGCCATTTTCAAAGACTCGTCGGCAAGATAAGATTGTGTCACTCGCTGTCTCTCTT
CATTTGTCGAAGAATGCTGAGGAATTTCGCGATGACGTCGGCGAGTATTTTGAAGAATGAGAATAATTTG
TATTTATACGAAAATCAGTTAGTGGAATTTTCTACAAAAACATGTTATCTATAGATAATTTTGTTGCAAA
ATATGTTGACTATGACAAAGATTGTATGTATATACCTTTAATGTATTCTCATTTTCTTATGTATTTATAA
TGGCAATGATGATACTGATGATATTTTAAGATGATGCCAGACCAAAAGGCTTGAATTTCTGCGTCTTTTG
CCGAACGCAGTGCATGTGCAATTGTTGTTTTTTGGAATATTCAATTTTCGGACTGTCCGCTTTGATTTCA
GTTTCTTGGCTTATTCAAAAAGCAAAGTAAAGCCAAAAAAGCGAGATGGCAATACCAAATGCGGCAAAAC
GGTAGTGGAAGGAAAGGGGTGCGGGGCAGCGGAAGGAAGGGTGGGGCGGGGCGTGGCGGGGTCTGTGGCT
GGGCGCGACGTCACCGACGTTGGAGCCACTCCTTTGACCATGTGTGCGTGTGTGTATTATTCGTGTCTCG
CCACTCGCCGGTTGTTTTTTTCTTTTTATGCTGCGCTCTCTCTAGCGCCATCTCGCTTACGCATGCTCAA
CGCACCGCATGTTGCCGTTTCCTTTTATGCGTCATTTTGGCTCGAAATAGGCAATTATTTAAACAAAGAT
TAGTCAACGAAAACGCTAAAATAAATAAGTCTACAATATGGTTACTTATTGCCATGTGTGTGCAGCCAAC
GATAGCAACAAAAGCAACAACACAGGTGGCTTTCCCTCTTTCACTTTTTGTTTGCAAGCCGCGTGCGAGC
AAGACGGCACGACCGGCAAACGCAATTACGCTGACAAAGAGCAGACGAAGTTTTGGCGAAAAACATCAAG
GCGCCTGATACGAATGCATTTGCAATAACAATTGCGATATTTAATATTGTTTATGAAGCTGTTTGACTTC
AAAACACACAAAAAAAAAAATAAAACAAATTATTTGAAAGAGAATTAGGAATCGGACGCTTATCGTTAGG
GTAACAACAAGAAATGCTTACTGAGTCACAGCCTCTGGAAAACTGCCGCAAGCCAGAGAGAGAGAGAAAA
AGAGGGAGAGCAGCTTAGACCGCATGTGCTTGTGTGTGAGGCGTCTCTCTCTTCGTCTCTGTTGCGCAAA
CGCATAGACTGCACTGAAAAAATCGATTACCTATTTTTTATGAATGAATATTTGCACTATTACTATTCAA
AACTATTAAGATAGCAATCACATTCAATAGCCAAATACTATACCACCTGAGCGATGCAACGAAATGATCA
ATTTGAGCAAAAATGCTGCATATTTAGGACGGCATCATTATAGAAATGCTTCTTGCTGTGTACTTTTCTC
TCGTCTGGCAGCTGTTTCGCCGTTATTGTTAAAACCGGCTTAAGTTAGGTGTGTTTTCTACGACTAGTGA
ATGCCCTACTAGAAGATGTGTGTTGCACAAAATGTCCCTGGAATAACCAATTTGAAGTGCAGATAGCAGT
AAACGTAAGCTAATATGAATATTATTTAACTGTAATGTTTTAATATCGCTGGACATTACTAATAAACCCA
CTATAAACACATGTACATATGTATGTTTTGGCATACAATGAGTAGTTGGGGAAAAAATGTGTAAAAGCAC
CGTGACCATCACAGCATAAAGATAACCAGCTGAAGTATCGAATATGAGTAACCCCCAAATTGAATCACAT
GCCGCAACTGATAGGACCCATGGAAGTACACTCTTCATGGCGATATACAAGACACACACAAGCACGAACA
CCCAGTTGCGGAGGAAATTCTCCGTAAATGAAAACCCAATCGGCGAACAATTCATACCCATATATGGTAA
AAGTTTTGAACGCGACTTGAGAGCGGAGAGCATTGCGGCTGATAAGGTTTTAGCGCTAAGCGGGCTTTAT
AAAACGGGCTGCGGGACCAGTTTTCATATCACTACCGTTTGAGTTCTTGTGCTGTGTGGATACTCCTCCC
GACACAAAGCCGCTCCATCAGCCAGCAGTCGTCTAATCCAGAGACCCCGGATCGGGGTACCAACATGCAC
GGTCTCCAGGATGATCCAGATCTGCAGGCTCTGCTGAAAGGTTCTCAGCTCCTCAAAGTCAAAAGCAGCT
CCTGGCGTCGTGAACGCTTCTACAAACTGCAGGAGGACTGCAAAACCATCTGGCAGGAATCCCGTAAAGT
AATGCGCTCCCCAGAGTCTCAGCTCTTCAGCATTGAGGACATTCAGGAGGTACGTATGGGTCACCGTACC
GAAGGTCTGGAGAAATTCGCTCGCGATATCCCAGAAGATCGCTGCTTCTCTATCGTCTTCAAAGACCAGC
GCAACACCCTGGATCTGATTGCTCCATCTCCAGCAGATGCTCAGCACTGGGTTCAGGGTCTCCGCAAAAT
CATTCACCACTCCGGTTCTATGGACCAGCGTCAGAAAGGTACCATGGTGAGCAAGGGCGAGGAGGATAAC
ATGGCCATCATCAAGGAGTTCATGCGCTTCAAGGTGCACATGGAGGGCTCCGTGAACGGCCACGAGTTCG
AGATCGAGGGCGAGGGCGAGGGCCGCCCCTACGAGGGCACCCAGACCGCCAAGCTGAAGGTGACCAAGGG
TGGCCCCCTGCCCTTCGCCTGGGACATCCTGTCCCCTCAGTTCATGTACGGCTCCAAGGCCTACGTGAAG
CACCCCGCCGACATCCCCGACTACTTGAAGCTGTCCTTCCCCGAGGGCTTCAAGTGGGAGCGCGTGATGA
ACTTCGAGGACGGCGGCGTGGTGACCGTGACCCAGGACTCCTCCCTGCAGGACGGCGAGTTCATCTACAA
GGTGAAGCTGCGCGGCACCAACTTCCCCTCCGACGGCCCCGTAATGCAGAAGAAGACCATGGGCTGGGAG
GCCTCCTCCGAGCGGATGTACCCCGAGGACGGCGCCCTGAAGGGCGAGATCAAGCAGAGGCTGAAGCTGA
AGGACGGCGGCCACTACGACGCTGAGGTCAAGACCACCTACAAGGCCAAGAAGCCCGTGCAGCTGCCCGG
CGCCTACAACGTCAACATCAAGTTGGACATCACCTCCCACAACGAGGACTACACCATCGTGGAACAGTAC
GAACGCGCCGAGGGCCGCCACTCCACCGGCGGCATGGACGAGCTGTACAAGCCAAGCTTGAATTCTGCAA
CGTGCATGAAGAGACGCCACGAAATGACGCCCACGCCAACGATTTTAACCAGTGGAACCTACAACGATTC
TCTGCTGACGATTAACTCGGATTACGATGCCTATCTGCTGGACTTTCCGCTTATGGGCGATGATTTTATG
CTATATCTCGCCCGAATGGAGCTAAAATGCCGATTTAGGCGTCACGAACGCGTCCTGCAGTCAGGACTTT
GTGTATCCGGACTGACGATCAATGGCGCCCGAAATCGTTTAAAAAGAGTCCAATTACCCGAGGGTACTCA
GATCATCGTCAATATCGGATCGGTGGACATTATGCGCGGCAAGCCTTTGGTTCAGATCGAGCACGATTTT
CGGCTACTGATCAAGGAGATGCACAATATGCGATTGGTGCCGATTCTAACAAATCTTGCACCGCTGGGCA
ACTATTGTCACGATAAGGTATTATGTGACAAAATCTACCGATTCAACAAGTTTATCCGAAGCGAATGCTG
TCACCTAAAGGTCATCGACATACACTCCTGTCTAATCAACGAAAGGGGCGTGGTGCGATTTGATTGCTTT
CAGGCCTCACCACGCCAAGTCACCGGTTCCAAGGAACCCTATCTGTTCTGGAACAAAATCGGTCGGCAGC
GCGTACTGCAAGTTATTGAAACGAGCCTGGAGTATTAAGCATGAGATATCCAGCACAGTGGCGGCCGCTC
GAGTCTAGAGGGCCCGCGGTTCGAAGGTAAGCCTATCCCTAACCCTCTCCTCGGTCTCGATTCTACGCGT
ACCGGTCATCATCACCATCACCATTGAGTTTAAACCCGCTGATCAGCCTCGACTGTGCCTTCTAAGGCCT
GAGCTCGCTGATCAGCCTCGATCGAGGATCCAGACATGATAAGATACATTGATGAGTTTGGACAAACCAC
AACTAGAATGCAGTGAAAAAAATGCTTTATTTGTGAAATTTGTGATGCTATTGCTTTATTTGTAACCATT
ATAAGCTGCAATAAACAAGTTAACAACAACAATTGCATTCATTTTATGTTTCAGGTTCAGGGGGAGGTGT
GGGAGGTTTTTTAAAGCAAGTAAAACCTCTACAAATGTGGTATGGCTGATTATGATCAGTCGACCGATGC
CCTTGAGAGCCTTCAACCCAGTCAGCTCCTTCCGGTGGGCGCGGGGCATGACTATCGTCGCCGCACTTAT
GACTGTCTTCTTTATCATGCAACTCGTAGGACAGGTGCCGGCAGCGCTCTGGGTCATTTTCGGCGAGGAC
CGCTTTCGCTGGAGCGCGACGATGATCGGCCTGTCGCTTGCGGTATTCGGAATCTTGCACGCCCTCGCTC
AAGCCTTCGTCACTGGTCCCGCCACCAAACGTTTCGGCGAGAAGCAGGCCATTATCGCCGGCATGGCGGC
CGACGCGCTGGGCTACGTCTTGCTGGCGTTCGCGACGCGAGGCTGGATGGCCTTCCCCATTATGATTCTT
CTCGCTTCCGGCGGCATCGGGATGCCCGCGTTGCAGGCCATGCTGTCCAGGCAGGTAGATGACGACCATC
AGGGACAGCTTCAAGGCCAGCAAAAGGCCAGGAACCGTAAAAAGGCCGCGTTGCTGGCGTTTTTCCATAG
GCTCCGCCCCCCTGACGAGCATCACAAAAATCGATGCTCAAGTCAGAGGTGGCGAAACCCGACAGGACTA
TAAAGATACCAGGCGTTTCCCCCTGGAAGCTCCCTCGTGCGCTCTCCTGTTCCGACCCTGCCGCTTACCG
GATACCTGTCCGCCTTTCTCCCTTCGGGAAGCGTGGCGCTTTCTCATAGCTCACGCTGTAGGTATCTCAG
TTCGGTGTAGGTCGTTCGCTCCAAGCTGGGCTGTGTGCACGAACCCCCCGTTCAGCCCGACCGCTGCGCC
TTATCCGGTAACTATCGTCTTGAGTCCAACCCGGTAAGACACGACTTATCGCCACTGGCAGCAGCCACTG
GTAACAGGATTAGCAGAGCGAGGTATGTAGGCGGTGCTACAGAGTTCTTGAAGTGGTGGCCTAACTACGG
CTACACTAGAAGGACAGTATTTGGTATCTGCGCTCTGCTGAAGCCAGTTACCTTCGGAAAAAGAGTTGGT
AGCTCTTGATCCGGCAAACAAACCACCGCTGGTAGCGGTGGTTTTTTTGTTTGCAAGCAGCAGATTACGC
GCAGAAAAAAAGGATCTCAAGAAGATCCTTTGATCTTTTCTACGGGGTCTGACGCTCAGTGGAACGAAAA
CTCACGTTAAGGGATTTTGGTCATGAGATTATCAAAAAGGATCTTCACCTAGATCCTTTTAAATTAAAAA
TGAAGTTTTAAATCAATCTAAAGTATATATGAGTAAACTTGGTCTGACAGTTACCAATGCTTAATCAGTG
AGGCACCTATCTCAGCGATCTGTCTATTTCGTTCATCCATAGTTGCCTGACTCCCCGTCGTGTAGATAAC
TACGATACGGGAGGGCTTACCATCTGGCCCCAGTGCTGCAATGATACCGCGAGACCCACGCTCACCGGCT
CCAGATTTATCAGCAATAAACCAGCCAGCCGGAAGGGCCGAGCGCAGAAGTGGTCCTGCAACTTTATCCG
CCTCCATCCAGTCTATTAATTGTTGCCGGGAAGCTAGAGTAAGTAGTTCGCCAGTTAATAGTTTGCGCAA
CGTTGTTGCCATTGCTGCAGGCATCGTGGTGTCACGCTCGTCGTTTGGTATGGCTTCATTCAGCTCCGGT
TCCCAACGATCAAGGCGAGTTACATGATCCCCCATGTTGTGCAAAAAAGCGGTTAGCTCCTTCGGTCCTC
CGATCGTTGTCAGAAGTAAGTTGGCCGCAGTGTTATCACTCATGGTTATGGCAGCACTGCATAATTCTCT
TACTGTCATGCCATCCGTAAGATGCTTTTCTGTGACTGGTGAGTACTCAACCAAGTCATTCTGAGAATAG
TGTATGCGGCGACCGAGTTGCTCTTGCCCGGCGTCAACACGGGATAATACCGCGCCACATAGCAGAACTT
TAAAAGTGCTCATCATTGGAAAACGTTCTTCGGGGCGAAAACTCTCAAGGATCTTACCGCTGTTGAGATC
CAGTTCGATGTAACCCACTCGTGCACCCAACTGATCTTCAGCATCTTTTACTTTCACCAGCGTTTCTGGG
TGAGCAAAAACAGGAAGGCAAAATGCCGCAAAAAAGGGAATAAGGGCGACACGGAAATGTTGAATACTCA
TACTCTTCCTTTTTCAATATTATTGAAGCATTTATCAGGGTTATTGTCTCATGAGCGGATACATATTTGA
ATGTATTTAGAAAAATAAACAAATAGGGGTTCCGCGCACATTTCCCCGAAAAGTGCCACCTGACGTCTAA
GAAACCATTATTATCATGACATTAACCTATAAAAATAGGCGTATCACGAGGCCCTTTCGT
