>Addgene plasmid #206463 | pAc5.1-PH-mCherry-Oskar 388-606 (OSK domain) (HK75) | depositor partial sequence | sequence record 401744 | Dm Oskar 388-606
AAGAGACGCCACGAAATGACGCCCACGCCAACGATTTTAACCAGTGGAACCTACAACGATTCTCTGCTGA
CGATTAACTCGGATTACGATGCCTATCTGCTGGACTTTCCGCTTATGGGCGATGATTTTATGCTATATCT
CGCCCGAATGGAGCTAAAATGCCGATTTAGGCGTCACGAACGCGTCCTGCAGTCAGGACTTTGTGTATCC
GGACTGACGATCAATGGCGCCCGAAATCGTTTAAAAAGAGTCCAATTACCCGAGGGTACTCAGATCATCG
TCAATATCGGATCGGTGGACATTATGCGCGGCAAGCCTTTGGTTCAGATCGAGCACGATTTTCGGCTACT
GATCAAGGAGATGCACAATATGCGATTGGTGCCGATTCTAACAAATCTTGCACCGCTGGGCAACTATTGT
CACGATAAGGTATTATGTGACAAAATCTACCGATTCAACAAGTTTATCCGAAGCGAATGCTGTCACCTAA
AGGTCATCGACATACACTCCTGTCTAATCAACGAAAGGGGCGTGGTGCGATTTGATTGCTTTCAGGCCTC
ACCACGCCAAGTCACCGGTTCCAAGGAACCCTATCTGTTCTGGAACAAAATCGGTCGGCAGCGCGTACTG
CAAGTTATTGAAACGAGTCTGGAGTAT
